Addgene plasmid #91430: pHH0103_SRMS-1/1
Purpose: Protein expression and purification of human SH3 domain construct SRMS-1/1
Depositing lab: Sachdev Sidhu. Depositing organization: University of Toronto. Publication: Comprehensive Analysis of the Human SH3 Domain Family Reveals a Wide Variety of Non-canonical Specificities. Teyra J, Huang H, Jain S, Guan X, Dong A, Liu Y, Tempel W, Min J, Tong Y, Kim PM, Bader GD, Sidhu SS. Structure. 2017 Oct 3;25(10):1598-1610.e3. doi: 10.1016/j.str.2017.07.017. Epub 2017 Sep 7. PubMed 28890361.
Backbone
  Vector backbone: pHH0103
  Vector type: Bacterial Expression
Growth in bacteria
  Bacterial resistance: Ampicillin, 100 μg/mL
  Growth temperature: 37°C
  Growth strain: DH5alpha
  Copy number: Low Copy
Gene/Insert
  Gene/Insert name: SRMS-1/1
  Species: H. sapiens (human)
  Insert size (bp): 227
  Entrez Gene: SRMS (a.k.a. SRM, C20orf148, dJ697K14.1)
  Cloning method: Restriction Enzyme; 5′ cloning site Sfi1 (unknown if destroyed); 3′ cloning site Not1 (unknown if destroyed)
Terms and licenses: Academic/Nonprofit Terms; Industry Terms: Not Available to Industry
How to cite: pHH0103_SRMS-1/1 was a gift from Sachdev Sidhu (Addgene plasmid # 91430 ; http://n2t.net/addgene:91430 ; RRID:Addgene_91430)
