[The description below was written by a language model from this plasmid's Addgene catalogue record and pLannotate feature annotations shown in this document.]
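Description:
pHH0103_SRMS-1/1 is a 6.9 kb bacterial expression plasmid built on the pHH0103 backbone for producing and purifying the SH3 domain of the human non-receptor tyrosine kinase SRMS in E. coli. It is one of a family of human SH3 domain constructs; the "1/1" suffix presumably marks this as the only SH3 domain in the protein, though the record does not define it. The plasmid replicates from a ColE1/pMB1-type origin with the pBR322 bom region and is selected with ampicillin through the TEM beta-lactamase gene and its native promoter. The catalogue lists it as low copy. The rop gene appears only as fragments, interrupted by an f1 phage origin that would allow single-stranded DNA production with helper phage.

The expression cassette is driven by the tac promoter with a downstream lac operator. A plasmid-borne lacI gene under the lacIq promoter supplies abundant repressor, so transcription stays off until it is induced with IPTG. The open reading frame encodes a 6xHis tag followed by Schistosoma japonicum glutathione S-transferase and then the SRMS fragment. The insert was cloned between SfiI and NotI sites and is listed as 227 bp, of which about 174 bp is annotated as matching SRMS. The fusion therefore offers two affinity handles, for nickel and glutathione resins; no protease cleavage site is annotated.

An fd terminator follows the insert. Beyond it lie fragments of M13 gene III and of the tetracycline resistance gene, which suggest that the backbone derives from a phagemid display vector. They appear to be remnants rather than functional parts here.
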