Features (pLannotate 1.2.2; 21 found; start..end, strand, type, name):
     66..143     +  promoter       lacIq promoter: lacI (mutant); In the lacIq allele, a single base change in the promoter boosts expression of the lacI gene about 10-fold.
    144..1226    +  CDS            lacI: lac repressor; lacI; The lac repressor binds to the lac operator to inhibit transcription in E. coli. This inhibition can be relieved by adding lactose or isopropyl-β-D-thiogalactopyranoside (IPTG).
   1239..1260    +  protein_bind   CAP binding site: CAP binding activates transcription in the presence of cAMP. E. coli catabolite activator protein
   1279..1296    +  promoter       tet promoter (fragment): E. coli promoter for tetracycline efflux protein gene
   1469..1497    +  promoter       tac promoter: strong E. coli promoter; hybrid between the trp and lac UV5 promoters
   1505..1521    +  protein_bind   lac operator: The lac repressor binds to the lac operator to inhibit transcription in E. coli. This inhibition can be relieved by adding lactose or isopropyl-β-D-thiogalactopyranoside (IPTG). lac repressor encoded by lacI
   1606..1623    +  CDS            6xHis: 6xHis affinity tag
   1639..2292    +  CDS            GST26_SCHJA: Experimental evidence at protein level: Swiss-Prot protein existence level 1. GST isoenzymes appear to play a central role in the parasite detoxification system. Other functions are also suspected including a role in increasing the solubility of haematin in the parasite gut. From Schistosoma japonicum (Blood fluke).
   2392..2565    +  CDS            SRMS (fragment): SRMS_HUMAN - Also known as C20orf148. Experimental evidence at protein level: Swiss-Prot protein existence level 1. Non-receptor tyrosine-protein kinase which phosphorylates DOK1 on tyrosine residues (PubMed:23822091). Also phosphorylates KHDRBS1/SAM68 and VIM on tyrosine residues (PubMed:29496907). Phosphorylation of KHDRBS1 is EGF-dependent (PubMed:29496907). From Homo sapiens (Human).
   2581..2628    +  terminator     fd terminator (sequence withheld): central terminator from bacteriophage fd (Otsuka and Kunisawa, 1982)
   2633..2845    +  CDS            M13 gene III (fragment) (sequence partly withheld): pIII; III; minor coat protein
   2860..3330    +  CDS            M13 gene III (fragment) (sequence partly withheld): pIII; III; minor coat protein
   3352..3422    +  CDS            TcR (fragment): tetracycline efflux protein; tet; confers resistance to tetracycline
   3664..4044    -  CDS            YPB1_ECOLX: Protein predicted: Swiss-Prot protein existence level 4. From Escherichia coli.
   4061..4212    +  CDS            rop (fragment): Rop protein, which maintains plasmids at low copy number; rop
   4248..4676    -  rep_origin     f1 ori (sequence partly withheld): f1 bacteriophage origin of replication; arrow indicates direction of (+) strand synthesis
   4685..4724    +  CDS            rop (fragment): Rop protein, which maintains plasmids at low copy number; rop
   4826..4966    +  misc_feature   bom: basis of mobility region from pBR322
   5152..5739    -  rep_origin     ori: high-copy-number ColE1/pMB1/pBR322/pUC origin of replication
   5913..6770    -  CDS            bla: BLAT_ECOLX - Experimental evidence at protein level: Swiss-Prot protein existence level 1. TEM-type are the most prevalent beta-lactamases in enterobacteria; they hydrolyze the beta-lactam bond in susceptible beta-lactam antibiotics, thus conferring resistance to penicillins and cephalosporins. TEM-3 and TEM-4 are capable of hydrolyzing cefotaxime and ceftazidime. TEM-5 is capable of hydrolyzing ceftazidime. TEM-6 is capable of hydrolyzing ceftazidime and aztreonam. TEM-8/CAZ-2, TEM- 16/CAZ-7 and TEM-24/CAZ-6 are markedly active against ceftazidime. IRT- 4 shows resistance to beta-lactamase in
   6771..6875    -  promoter       AmpR promoter: bla
>Addgene plasmid #91430 | pHH0103_SRMS-1/1 | addgene full sequence | sequence record 192292 | Addgene NGS Result
ATTATCATGACATTAACCTATAAAAATAGGCGTATCACGAGGCCCTTTCGTCTTCAAGAATTCCCGACAC
CATCGAATGGTGCAAAACCTTTCGCGGTATGGCATGATAGCGCCCGGAAGAGAGTCAATTCAGGGTGGTG
AATGTGAAACCAGTAACGTTATACGATGTCGCAGAGTATGCCGGTGTCTCTTATCAGACCGTTTCCCGCG
TGGTGAACCAGGCCAGCCACGTTTCTGCGAAAACGCGGGAAAAAGTGGAAGCGGCGATGGCGGAGCTGAA
TTACATTCCCAACCGCGTGGCACAACAACTGGCGGGCAAACAGTCGTTGCTGATTGGCGTTGCCACCTCC
AGTCTGGCCCTGCACGCGCCGTCGCAAATTGTCGCGGCGATTAAATCTCGCGCCGATCAACTGGGTGCCA
GCGTGGTGGTGTCGATGGTAGAACGAAGCGGCGTCGAAGCCTGTAAAGCGGCGGTGCACAATCTTCTCGC
GCAACGCGTCAGTGGGCTGATCATTAACTATCCGCTGGATGACCAGGATGCCATTGCTGTGGAAGCTGCC
TGCACTAATGTTCCGGCGTTATTTCTTGATGTCTCTGACCAGACACCCATCAACAGTATTATTTTCTCCC
ATGAAGACGGTACGCGACTGGGCGTGGAGCATCTGGTCGCATTGGGTCACCAGCAAATCGCGCTGTTAGC
GGGCCCATTAAGTTCTGTCTCGGCGCGTCTGCGTCTGGCTGGCTGGCATAAATATCTCACTCGCAATCAA
ATTCAGCCGATAGCGGAACGGGAAGGCGACTGGAGTGCCATGTCCGGTTTTCAACAAACCATGCAAATGC
TGAATGAGGGCATCGTTCCCACTGCGATGCTGGTTGCCAACGATCAGATGGCGCTGGGCGCAATGCGCGC
CATTACCGAGTCCGGGCTGCGCGTTGGTGCGGATATCTCGGTAGTGGGATACGACGATACCGAAGACAGC
TCATGTTATATCCCGCCGTTAACCACCATCAAACAGGATTTTCGCCTGCTGGGGCAAACCAGCGTGGACC
GCTTGCTGCAACTCTCTCAGGGCCAGGCGGTGAAGGGCAATCAGCTGTTGCCCGTCTCACTGGTGAAAAG
AAAAACCACCCTGGCGCCCAATACGCAAACCGCCTCTCCCCGCGCGTTGGCCGATTCATTAATGCAGCTG
GCACGACAGGTTTCCCGACTGGAAAGCGGGCAGTGAGCGCAACGCAATTAATGTAAGTTAGCTCACTCAT
TAGGCACAATTCTCATGTTTGACAGCTTATCATCGACTGCACGGTGCACCAATGCTTCTGGCGTCAGGCA
GCCATCGGAAGCTGTGGTATGGCTGTGCAGGTCGTAAATCACTGCATAATTCGTGTCGCTCAAGGCGCAC
TCCCGTTCTGGATAATGTTTTTTGCGCCGACATCATAACGGTTCTGGCAAATATTCTGAAATGAGCTGTT
GACAATTAATCATCGGCTCGTATAATGTGTGGAATTGTGAGCGGATAACAATTTCACACAGGAAACAGCC
AGTCCGTTTAGGTGTTTTCACGAGCACTTCACCAACAAGGACCATAGATTATGAAAATCGAAGAACACCA
TCACCATCACCATTCCAGCGGTAAGCTTATGTCCCCTATACTAGGTTATTGGAAAATTAAGGGCCTTGTG
CAACCCACTCGACTTCTTTTGGAATATCTTGAAGAAAAATATGAAGAGCATTTGTATGAGCGCGATGAAG
GTGATAAATGGCGAAACAAAAAGTTTGAATTGGGTTTGGAGTTTCCCAATCTTCCTTATTATATTGATGG
TGATGTTAAATTAACACAGTCTATGGCCATCATACGTTATATAGCTGACAAGCACAACATGTTGGGTGGT
TGTCCAAAAGAGCGTGCAGAGATTTCAATGCTTGAAGGAGCGGTTTTGGATATTAGATACGGTGTTTCGA
GAATTGCATATAGTAAAGACTTTGAAACTCTCAAAGTTGATTTTCTTAGCAAGCTACCTGAAATGCTGAA
AATGTTCGAAGATCGTTTATGTCATAAAACATATTTAAATGGTGATCATGTAACCCATCCTGACTTCATG
TTGTATGACGCTCTTGATGTTGTTTTATACATGGACCCAATGTGCCTGGATGCGTTCCCAAAATTAGTTT
GTTTTAAAAAACGTATTGAAGCTATCCCACAAATTGATAAGTACTTGAAATCCAGCAAGTATATAGCATG
GCCTTTGCAGGGCTGGCAAGCCACGTTTGGTGGTGGCGACCATCCTCCAAAATCGGATCTGGAAGTTCTG
TTCCAGGGGCCCCTGTCCAGCGGTCTGGTTCCGCGTGGTTCCGGTACCGCGGCCCAGCCGGCCATGGCCC
AGGGCGCGCTGCAACTGTTTCTGGCCCTGTATGATTTCACTGCACGTTGTGGTGGTGAACTGTCTGTTCG
TCGTGGTGATCGTCTGTGTGCACTGGAAGAAGGTGGTGGTTACATTTTCGCACGTCGTCTGTCTGGTCAA
CCAAGTGCAGGTCTGGTTCCGATTACCCATGTTGCAAAAGCATCCGCGGCCGCATA
[142 nt withheld, positions 2577-2718]
C
[98 nt withheld, positions 2720-2817]
AGTTTGTACTGGTGACGAAACTCAGTGTCTAGCTAGAGTGGC
[149 nt withheld, positions 2860-3008]
T
[41 nt withheld, positions 3010-3050]
T
[62 nt withheld, positions 3052-3113]
A
[35 nt withheld, positions 3115-3149]
CCTCCCTCAATCGGTTGAATGTCGCCCTTTTGTCTTTGGCGCTGGTAAACCATATGAA
[86 nt withheld, positions 3208-3293]
T
[54 nt withheld, positions 3295-3348]
CTAGCGCCGCCCTATACCTTGTCTGCCTCCCCGCGTTGCGTCGCGGTGCATGGAGCCGGGCCACCTCGAC
CTGAATGGAAGCCGGCGGCACCTCGCTAACGGATTCACCACTCCAAGAATTGGAGCCAATCAATTCTTGC
GGAGAACTGTGAATGCGCAAACCAACCCTTGGCAGAACATATCCATCGCGTCCGCCATCTCCAGCAGCCG
CACGCGGCGCATCTCGGGCAGCGTTGGGTCCTGGCCACGGGTGCGCATGATCGTGCTCCTGTCGTTGAGG
ACCCGGCTAGGCTGGCGGGGTTGCCTTACTGGTTAGCAGAATGAATCACCGATACGCGAGCGAACGTGAA
GCGACTGCTGCTGCAAAACGTCTGCGACCTGAGCAACAACATGAATGGTCTTCGGTTTCCGTGTTTCGTA
AAGTCTGGAAACGCGGAAGTCAGCGCCCTGCACCATTATGTTCCGGATCTGCATCGCAGGATGCTGCTGG
CTACCCTGTGGAACACCTACATCTGTATTAACGAAGCGCTGGCATTGACCCTGAGTGATTTTTCTCTGGT
CCCGCCGCATCCATACCGCCAGTTGTTTACCCTCACAACGTTCCAGTAACCGGGCATGTTCATCATCAGT
AACCCGTATCGTGAGCATCCTCTCTCGTTTCATCGGTATCATTACCCCCATGAACAGAAATCCCCCTTAC
ACGGAGGCATCAGTGACCAAACAGGAAAAAACCGCCCTTAACATGGCCCGCTTTATCAGAAGCCAGACAT
TAACGCTTCTGGAGAAACTCAACGAGCTGGACGCGGATGAACAGGCAGACATCTGTGAATCGCTTCACGA
CCACGCTGATGAGCTTTACCGCAGGATCCGCGAAATTGTAAGCGTTAATATTTTGTTAAAATTCGCGTTA
AATTTTTGTTAAATCAGCTCATTTTTTAACCAATAGGCCGAAATCGGCAAAATCCCTTATAAATCAAAAG
AATAGACCGAGATAGGGT
[37 nt withheld, positions 4347-4383]
AAAGAACGTGGACTCCAACGTCAAAGG
[49 nt withheld, positions 4411-4459]
T
[91 nt withheld, positions 4461-4551]
G
[124 nt withheld, positions 4553-4676]
CGCGGATCCTGCCTCGCGCGTTTCGGTGATGACGGTGAAAACCTCTGACACATGCAGCTCCCGGAGACGG
TCACAGCTTGTCTGTAAGCGGATGCCGGGAGCAGACAAGCCCGTCAGGGCGCGTCAGCGGGTGTTGGCGG
GTGTCGGGGCGCAGCCATGACCCAGTCACGTAGCGATAGCGGAGTGTATACTGGCTTAACTATGCGGCAT
CAGAGCAGATTGTACTGAGAGTGCACCATATGCGGTGTGAAATACCGCACAGATGCGTAAGGAGAAAATA
CCGCATCAGGCGCTCTTCCGCTTCCTCGCTCACTGACTCGCTGCGCTCGGTCGTTCGGCTGCGGCGAGCG
GTATCAGCTCACTCAAAGGCGGTAATACGGTTATCCACAGAATCAGGGGATAACGCAGGAAAGAACATGT
GAGCAAAAGGCCAGCAAAAGGCCAGGAACCGTAAAAAGGCCGCGTTGCTGGCGTTTTTCCATAGGCTCCG
CCCCCCTGACGAGCATCACAAAAATCGACGCTCAAGTCAGAGGTGGCGAAACCCGACAGGACTATAAAGA
TACCAGGGTTTCCCCCTGGAAGCTCCCTCGTGCGCTCTCCTGTTCCGACCCTGCCGCTTACCGGATACCT
GTCCGCCTTTCTCCCTTCGGGAAGCGTGGCGCTTTCTCATAGCTCACGCTGTAGGTATCTCAGTTCGGTG
TAGGTCGTTCGCTCCAAGCTGGGCTGTGTGCACGAACCCCCCGTTCAGCCCGACCGCTGCGCCTTATCCG
GTAACTATCGTCTTGAGTCCAACCCGGTAAGACACGACTTATCGCCACTGGCAGCAGCCACTGGTAACAG
GATTAGCAGAGCGAGGTATGTAGGCGGTGCTACAGAGTTCTTGAAGTGGTGGCCTAACTACGGCTACACT
AGAAGGACAGTATTTGGTATCTGCGCTCTGCTGAAGCCAGTTACCTTCGGAAAAAGAGTTGGTAGCTCTT
GATCCGGCAAACAAACCACCGCTGGTAGCGGTGGTTTTTTTGTTTGCAAGCAGCAGATTACGCGCAGAAA
AAAAGGATCTCAAGAAGATCCTTTGATCTTTTCTACGGGGTCTGACGCTCAGTGGAACGAAAACTCACGT
TAAGGGATTTTGGTCATGAGATTATCAAAAAGGATCTTCACCTAGATCCTTTTAAATTAAAAATGAAGTT
TTAAATCAATCTAAAGTATATATGAGTAAACTTGGTCTGACAGTTACCAATGCTTAATCAGTGAGGCACC
TATCTCAGCGATCTGTCTATTTCGTTCATCCATAGTTGCCTGACTCCCCGTCGTGTAGATAACTACGATA
CGGGAGGGCTTACCATCTGGCCCCAGTGCTGCAATGATACCGCGAGACCCACGCTCACCGGCTCCAGATT
TATCAGCAATAAACCAGCCAGCCGGAAGGGCCGAGCGCAGAAGTGGTCCTGCAACTTTATCCGCCTCCAT
CCAGTCTATTAATTGTTGCCGGGAAGCTAGAGTAAGTAGTTCGCCAGTTAATAGTTTGCGCAACGTTGTT
GCCATTGCTGCAGGCATCGTGGTGTCACGCTCGTCGTTTGGTATGGCTTCATTCAGCTCCGGTTCCCAAC
GATCAAGGCGAGTTACATGATCCCCCATATTGTGCAAAAAAGCGGTTAGCTCCTTCGGTCCTCCGATCGT
TGTCAGAAGTAAGTTGGCCGCAGTGTTATCACTCATGGTTATGGCAGCACTGCATAATTCTCTTACTGTC
ATGCCATCCGTAAGATGCTTTTCTGTGACTGGTGAGTACTCAACCAAGTCATTCTGAGAATAGTGTATGC
GGCGACCGAGTTGCTCTTGCCCGGCGTCAACACGGGATAATACCGCGCCACATAGCAGAACTTTAAAAGT
GCTCATCATTGGAAAACGTTCTTCGGGGCGAAAACTCTCAAGGATCTTACCGCTGTTGAGATCCAGTTCG
ATGTAACCCACTCGTGCACCCAACTGATCTTCAGCATCTTTTACTTTCACCAGCGTTTCTGGGTGAGCAA
AAACAGGAAGGCAAAATGCCGCAAAAAAGGGAATAAGGGCGACACGGAAATGTTGAATACTCATACTCTT
CCTTTTTCAATATTATTGAAGCATTTATCAGGGTTATTGTCTCATGAGCGGATACATATTTGAATGTATT
TAGAAAAATAAACAAATAGGGGTTCCGCGCACATTTCCCCGAAAAGTGCCACCTGACGTCTAAGAAACCA
TT
