>Addgene plasmid #91430 | pHH0103_SRMS-1/1 | depositor partial sequence | sequence record 175918 | insert sequence
GGTACCGAATTCGGATCCGCGCGCTGCAACTGTTTCTGGCCCTGTATGATTTCACTGCACGTTGTGGTGG
TGAACTGTCTGTTCGTCGTGGTGATCGTCTGTGTGCACTGGAAGAAGGTGGTGGTTACATTTTCGCACGT
CGTCTGTCTGGTCAACCAAGTGCAGGTCTGGTTCCGATTACCCATGTTGCAAAAGCATCCGCGGCCGCTA
GCTAAGTCGACGAGCTC
